Addgene plasmid #160948: pMKO.1-shBub1
Purpose: Bub1 shRNA in pMKO.1 retroviral vector
Depositing lab: Matthew Steinhauser. Depositing organization: Brigham and Women's Hospital. Publication: Targeting nuclear receptor NR4A1-dependent adipocyte progenitor quiescence promotes metabolic adaptation to obesity. Zhang Y, Federation AJ, Kim S, O'Keefe JP, Lun M, Xiang D, Brown JD, Steinhauser ML. J Clin Invest. 2018 Nov 1;128(11):4898-4911. doi: 10.1172/JCI98353. Epub 2018 Oct 2. PubMed 30277475.
Backbone
  Vector backbone: pMKO.1 puro
  Backbone manufacturer: Addgene 8452
  Backbone size w/o insert (bp): 6340
  Total vector size (bp): 6369
  Vector type: Retroviral, RNAi
  Selectable markers: Puromycin
Growth in bacteria
  Bacterial resistance: Ampicillin, 100 μg/mL
  Growth temperature: 37°C
  Growth strain: NEB Stable
  Copy number: High Copy
Gene/Insert
  Gene/Insert name: Bub1 shRNA
  gRNA/shRNA sequence: TRCN0000344980: CGCTATCAGAATGCTTTACAT
  Species: M. musculus (mouse)
  Entrez Gene: Bub1 (a.k.a. AL022991, Bub1a, C80208, D2Xrf8, D2Xrf87)
  Promoter: U6
  Cloning method: Restriction Enzyme; 5′ cloning site AgeI (destroyed during cloning); 3′ cloning site EcoRI (not destroyed)
  Sequencing primers: 5′ hU6; 3′ pMKO.1 Rev: GCTTGTACTCGGTCATGGTAAGC
Terms and licenses: Academic/Nonprofit Terms; Industry Terms: Not Available to Industry
How to cite: pMKO.1-shBub1 was a gift from Matthew Steinhauser (Addgene plasmid # 160948 ; http://n2t.net/addgene:160948 ; RRID:Addgene_160948)
