[The description below was written by a language model from this plasmid's Addgene catalogue record and pLannotate feature annotations shown in this document.]
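Description:
pMKO.1-shBub1 is a gammaretroviral RNAi vector built on the pMKO.1 puro backbone and carrying a short hairpin RNA directed against mouse Bub1. The hairpin, derived from a TRC-designed target sequence, was cloned by restriction digestion between AgeI and EcoRI sites (the AgeI site was destroyed in the process) immediately downstream of the human U6 promoter, an RNA polymerase III promoter suited to producing short, precisely terminated hairpin transcripts. The hairpin itself is not annotated in the feature table but would lie in the gap between the U6 promoter and the SV40 promoter. The latter drives a puromycin N-acetyltransferase gene, allowing transduced mammalian cells to be selected with puromycin.

The viral framework consists of a hybrid 5′ end in which the CMV enhancer and promoter are fused to a truncated 5′ LTR, followed by a Ψ packaging signal and a truncated gag segment lacking its start codon, which together support genomic RNA production in packaging cells and efficient encapsidation. The 3′ LTR is annotated as a U3-deleted, self-inactivating Moloney murine leukemia virus LTR, so after integration the internal U6 and SV40 promoters would be the main drivers of expression. Viral structural genes are absent apart from small gag and env remnants, so they must be supplied in trans.

In bacteria the plasmid replicates from a high-copy ColE1/pUC-type origin and is selected with ampicillin. The sequenced record (6,579 nt) is somewhat longer than the catalogue's stated total size of 6,369 bp. The construct is intended for stable knockdown of Bub1 in mouse cells, and the associated publication concerns adipocyte progenitor quiescence.
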