Features (pLannotate 1.2.2; 20 found; start..end, strand, type, name):
      1..241     +  promoter       U6 promoter: RNA polymerase III promoter for human U6 snRNA
    352..423     +  promoter       SV40 promoter (fragment): SV40 enhancer and early promoter
    450..660     +  promoter       SV40 promoter: SV40 early promoter
    678..1277    +  CDS            PuroR: puromycin N-acetyltransferase; pac from Streptomyces alboniger; confers resistance to puromycin
   1331..1431    +  CDS            env (fragment): murine leukemia virus gPr80 envelope polyprotein precursor; env; proteolytically cleaved into gp70SU and p15TM subunits
   1473..1898    +  LTR            3' LTR (ΔU3): self-inactivating 3' long terminal repeat (LTR) from Moloney murine leukemia virus
   1967..2007    +  CDS            rop (fragment): Rop protein, which maintains plasmids at low copy number; rop
   2109..2147    +  misc_feature   bom (fragment): basis of mobility region from pBR322
   2164..2493    +  promoter       SV40 promoter: SV40 enhancer and early promoter
   2499..2600    +  misc_feature   bom (fragment): basis of mobility region from pBR322
   2786..3374    -  rep_origin     ori: high-copy-number ColE1/pMB1/pBR322/pUC origin of replication
   3545..4405    -  CDS            AmpR: β-lactamase; bla; confers resistance to ampicillin, carbenicillin, and related antibiotics
   4406..4510    -  promoter       AmpR promoter: bla
   4536..4632    -  rep_origin     M13 ori (fragment): M13 bacteriophage origin of replication; arrow indicates direction of (+) strand synthesis
   4633..4720    -  promoter       AmpR promoter (fragment): bla
   4906..5285    +  enhancer       CMV enhancer: human cytomegalovirus immediate early enhancer
   5286..5489    +  promoter       CMV promoter: human cytomegalovirus (CMV) immediate early promoter
   5490..5665    +  LTR            5' LTR (truncated): truncated long terminal repeat from Moloney murine sarcoma virus
   5787..6061    +  misc_feature   MESV Ψ (fragment): packaging signal of murine embryonic stem cell virus
   6128..6544    +  CDS            gag (truncated): truncated Moloney murine leukemia virus (MMLV) gag gene lacking the start codon
>Addgene plasmid #160948 | pMKO.1-shBub1 | addgene full sequence | sequence record 319411 | Addgene NGS Result
GAGGGCCTATTTCCCATGATTCCTTCATATTTGCATATACGATACAAGGCTGTTAGAGAGATAATTAGAA
TTAATTTGACTGTAAACACAAAGATATTAGTACAAAATACGTGACGTAGAAAGTAATAATTTCTTGGGTA
GTTTGCAGTTTTAAAATTATGTTTTAAAATGGACTATCATATGCTTACCGTAACTTGAAAGTATTTCGAT
TTCTTGGCTTTATATATCTTGTGGAAAGGACGAAACACCGGCGCTATCAGAATGCTTTACATCTCGAGAT
GTAAAGCATTCTGATAGCGTTTTTGAATTCGCCAGCACAGTGGTCGACCCTGTGGAATGTGTGTCAGTTA
GGGTGTGGAAAGTCCCCAGGCTTCCCAGCAGGCAGAAGTATGCAAAGCATGCATCTCAATTAGTCAGCAA
CCAGGTGTGGAAAGTCCCCAGGCTCCCCAGCAGGCAGAAGTATGCAAAGCATGCATCTCAATTAGTCAGC
AACCATAGTCCCGCCCCTAACTCCGCCCATCCCGCCCCTAACTCCGCCCAGTTCCGCCCATTCTCCGCCC
CATGGCTGACTAATTTTTTTTATTTATGCAGAGGCCGAGGCCGCCTCGGCCTCTGAGCTATTCCAGAAGT
AGTGAGGAGGCTTTTTTGGAGGCCTAGGCTTTTGCAAAAAGCTTACCATGACCGAGTACAAGCCCACGGT
GCGCCTCGCCACCCGCGACGACGTCCCCAGGGCCGTACGCACCCTCGCCGCCGCGTTCGCCGACTACCCC
GCCACGCGCCACACCGTCGATCCGGACCGCCACATCGAGCGGGTCACCGAGCTGCAAGAACTCTTCCTCA
CGCGCGTCGGGCTCGACATCGGCAAGGTGTGGGTCGCGGACGACGGCGCCGCGGTGGCGGTCTGGACCAC
GCCGGAGAGCGTCGAAGCGGGGGCGGTGTTCGCCGAGATCGGCCCGCGCATGGCCGAGTTGAGCGGTTCC
CGGCTGGCCGCGCAGCAACAGATGGAAGGCCTCCTGGCGCCGCACCGGCCCAAGGAGCCCGCGTGGTTCC
TGGCCACCGTCGGCGTCTCGCCCGACCACCAGGGCAAGGGTCTGGGCAGCGCCGTCGTGCTCCCCGGAGT
GGAGGCGGCCGAGCGCGCCGGGGTGCCCGCCTTCCTGGAGACCTCCGCGCCCCGCAACCTCCCCTTCTAC
GAGCGGCTCGGCTTCACCGTCACCGCCGACGTCGAGGTGCCCGAAGGACCGCGCACCTGGTGCATGACCC
GCAAGCCCGGTGCCTGACGCCCGCCCCACGACCCGCAGCGCCCGACCGAAAGGAGCGCACGACCCCATGC
ATCGATTAGTCCAATTTGTTAAAGACAGGATATCAGTGGTCCAGGCTCTAGTTTTGACTCAACAATATCA
CCAGCTGAAGCCTATAGAGTACGAGCCATAGATAAAATAAAAGATTTTATTTAGTCTCCAGAAAAAGGGG
GGAATGAAAGACCCCACCTGTAGGTTTGGCAAGCTAGCTTAAGTAACGCCATTTTGCAAGGCATGGAAAA
ATACATAACTGAGAATAGAGAAGTTCAGATCAAGGTCAGGAACAGATGGAACAGGGTCGACCCTAGAGAA
CCATCAGATGTTTCCAGGGTGCCCCAAGGACCTGAAATGACCCTGTGCCTTATTTGAACTAACCAATCAG
TTCGCTTCTCGCTTCTGTTCGCGCGCTTCTGCTCCCCGAGCTCAATAAAAGAGCCCACAACCCCTCACTC
GGGGCGCCAGTCCTCCGATTGACTGAGTCGCCCGGGTACCCGTGTATCCAATAAACCCTCTTGCAGTTGC
ATCCGACTTGTGGTCTCGCTGTTCCTTGGGAGGGTCTCCTCTGAGTGATTGACTACCCGTCAGCGGGGGT
CTTTCATTTGGGGGCTCGTCCGGGATCGGGAGACCCCTGCCCAGGGACCACCGACCCACCACCGGGAGGT
AAGCTGGCTGCCTCGCGCGTTTCGGTGATGACGGTGAAAACCTCTGACACATGCAGCTCCCGGAGACGGT
CACAGCTTGTCTGTAAGCGGATGCCGGGAGCAGACAAGCCCGTCAGGGCGCGTCAGCGGGTGTTGGCGGG
TGTCGGGGCGCAGCCATGACCCAGTCACGTAGCGATAGCGGAGTGTAGATCCGGCTGTGGAATGTGTGTC
AGTTAGGGTGTGGAAAGTCCCCAGGCTCCCCAGCAGGCAGAAGTATGCAAAGCATGCATCTCAATTAGTC
AGCAACCAGGTGTGGAAAGTCCCCAGGCTCCCCAGCAGGCAGAAGTATGCAAAGCATGCATCTCAATTAG
TCAGCAACCATAGTCCCGCCCCTAACTCCGCCCATCCCGCCCCTAACTCCGCCCAGTTCCGCCCATTCTC
CGCCCCATGGCTGACTAATTTTTTTTATTTATGCAGAGGCCGAGGCCGCCTCGGCCTCTGAGCTATTCCA
GAAGTAGTGAGGAGGCTTTTTTGGAGGCCTAGGCTTTTGCAAAAAGCTTACTGGCTTAACTATGCGGCAT
CAGAGCAGATTGTACTGAGAGTGCACCATATGCGGTGTGAAATACCGCACAGATGCGTAAGGAGAAAATA
CCGCATCAGGCGCTCTTCCGCTTCCTCGCTCACTGACTCGCTGCGCTCGGTCGTTCGGCTGCGGCGAGCG
GTATCAGCTCACTCAAAGGCGGTAATACGGTTATCCACAGAATCAGGGGATAACGCAGGAAAGAACATGT
GAGCAAAAGGCCAGCAAAAGGCCAGGAACCGTAAAAAGGCCGCGTTGCTGGCGTTTTTCCATAGGCTCCG
CCCCCCTGACGAGCATCACAAAAATCGACGCTCAAGTCAGAGGTGGCGAAACCCGACAGGACTATAAAGA
TACCAGGCGTTTCCCCCTGGAAGCTCCCTCGTGCGCTCTCCTGTTCCGACCCTGCCGCTTACCGGATACC
TGTCCGCCTTTCTCCCTTCGGGAAGCGTGGCGCTTTCTCATAGCTCACGCTGTAGGTATCTCAGTTCGGT
GTAGGTCGTTCGCTCCAAGCTGGGCTGTGTGCACGAACCCCCCGTTCAGCCCGACCGCTGCGCCTTATCC
GGTAACTATCGTCTTGAGTCCAACCCGGTAAGACACGACTTATCGCCACTGGCAGCAGCCACTGGTAACA
GGATTAGCAGAGCGAGGTATGTAGGCGGTGCTACAGAGTTCTTGAAGTGGTGGCCTAACTACGGCTACAC
TAGAAGAACAGTATTTGGTATCTGCGCTCTGCTGAAGCCAGTTACCTTCGGAAAAAGAGTTGGTAGCTCT
TGATCCGGCAAACAAACCACCGCTGGTAGCGGTGGTTTTTTTGTTTGCAAGCAGCAGATTACGCGCAGAA
AAAAAGGATCTCAAGAAGATCCTTTGATCTTTTCTACGGGGTCTGACGCTCAGTGGAACGAAAACTCACG
TTAAGGGATTTTGGTCATGAGATTATCAAAAAGGATCTTCACCTAGATCCTTTTAAATTAAAAATGAAGT
TTTAAATCAATCTAAAGTATATATGAGTAAACTTGGTCTGACAGTTACCAATGCTTAATCAGTGAGGCAC
CTATCTCAGCGATCTGTCTATTTCGTTCATCCATAGTTGCCTGACTCCCCGTCGTGTAGATAACTACGAT
ACGGGAGGGCTTACCATCTGGCCCCAGTGCTGCAATGATACCGCGAGACCCACGCTCACCGGCTCCAGAT
TTATCAGCAATAAACCAGCCAGCCGGAAGGGCCGAGCGCAGAAGTGGTCCTGCAACTTTATCCGCCTCCA
TCCAGTCTATTAATTGTTGCCGGGAAGCTAGAGTAAGTAGTTCGCCAGTTAATAGTTTGCGCAACGTTGT
TGCCATTGCTACAGGCATCGTGGTGTCACGCTCGTCGTTTGGTATGGCTTCATTCAGCTCCGGTTCCCAA
CGATCAAGGCGAGTTACATGATCCCCCATGTTGTGCAAAAAAGCGGTTAGCTCCTTCGGTCCTCCGATCG
TTGTCAGAAGTAAGTTGGCCGCAGTGTTATCACTCATGGTTATGGCAGCACTGCATAATTCTCTTACTGT
CATGCCATCCGTAAGATGCTTTTCTGTGACTGGTGAGTACTCAACCAAGTCATTCTGAGAATAGTGTATG
CGGCGACCGAGTTGCTCTTGCCCGGCGTCAATACGGGATAATACCGCGCCACATAGCAGAACTTTAAAAG
TGCTCATCATTGGAAAACGTTCTTCGGGGCGAAAACTCTCAAGGATCTTACCGCTGTTGAGATCCAGTTC
GATGTAACCCACTCGTGCACCCAACTGATCTTCAGCATCTTTTACTTTCACCAGCGTTTCTGGGTGAGCA
AAAACAGGAAGGCAAAATGCCGCAAAAAAGGGAATAAGGGCGACACGGAAATGTTGAATACTCATACTCT
TCCTTTTTCAATATTATTGAAGCATTTATCAGGGTTATTGTCTCATGAGCGGATACATATTTGAATGTAT
TTAGAAAAATAAACAAATAGGGGTTCCGCGCACATTTCCCCGAAAAGTGCCACCTAAATTGTAAGCGTTA
ATATTTTGTTAAAATTCGCGTTAAATTTTTGTTAAATCAGCTCATTTTTTAACCAATAGGCCGAAATCGG
CAAAATCCCTTAATTATTGAAGCATTTATCAGGGTTATTGTCTCATGAGCGGATACATATTTGAATGTAT
TTAGAAAAATAAACAAATAGGGGTTCCGCGCACATTTCCCCGAAAAGTGCCACCTGACGTCTAAGAAACC
ATTATTATCATGACATTAACCTATAAAAATAGGCGTATCACGAGGCCCTTTCGTCTTCAAGAATTAGCTT
GGCCATTGCATACGTTGTATCCATATCATAATATGTACATTTATATTGGCTCATGTCCAACATTACCGCC
ATGTTGACATTGATTATTGACTAGTTATTAATAGTAATCAATTACGGGGTCATTAGTTCATAGCCCATAT
ATGGAGTTCCGCGTTACATAACTTACGGTAAATGGCCCGCCTGGCTGACCGCCCAACGACCCCCGCCCAT
TGACGTCAATAATGACGTATGTTCCCATAGTAACGCCAATAGGGACTTTCCATTGACGTCAATGGGTGGA
GTATTTACGGTAAACTGCCCACTTGGCAGTACATCAAGTGTATCATATGCCAAGTACGCCCCCTATTGAC
GTCAATGACGGTAAATGGCCCGCCTGGCATTATGCCCAGTACATGACCTTATGGGACTTTCCTACTTGGC
AGTACATCTACGTATTAGTCATCGCTATTACCATGGTGATGCGGTTTTGGCAGTACATCAATGGGCGTGG
ATAGCGGTTTGACTCACGGGGATTTCCAAGTCTCCACCCCATTGACGTCAATGGGAGTTTGTTTTGGCAC
CAAAATCAACGGGACTTTCCAAAATGTCGTAACAACTCCGCCCCATTGACGCAAATGGGCGGTAGGCGTG
TACGGTGGGAGGTCTATATAAGCAGAGCTCAATAAAAGAGCCCACAACCCCTCACTCGGCGCGCCAGTCT
TCCGATAGACTGCGTCGCCCGGGTACCCGTATTCCCAATAAAGCCTCTTGCTGTTTGCATCCGAATCGTG
GTCTCGCTGTTCCTTGGGAGGGTCTCCTCTGAGTGATTGACTACCCACGACGGGGGTCTTTCATTTGGGG
GCTCGTCCGGGATTTGGAGACCCCTGCCCAGGGACCACCGACCCACCACCGGGAGGTAAGCTGGCCAGCA
ACTTATCTGTGTCTGTCCGATTGTCTAGTGTCTATGTTTGATGTTATGCGCCTGCGTCTGTACTAGTTAG
CTAACTAGCTCTGTATCTGGCGGACCCGTGGTGGAACTGACGAGTTCTGAACACCCGGCCGCAACCCTGG
GAGACGTCCCAGGGACTTTGGGGGCCGTTTTTGTGGCCCGACCTGAGGAAGGGAGTCGATGTGGAATCCG
ACCCCGTCAGGATATGTGGTTCTGGTAGGAGACGAGAACCTAAAACAGTTCCCGCCTCCGTCTGAATTTT
TGCTTTCGGTTTGGAACCGAAGCCGCGCGTCTTGTCTGCTGCAGCGCTGCAGCATCGTTCTGTGTTGTCT
CTGTCTGACTGTGTTTCTGTATTTGTCTGAAAATTAGGGCCAGACTGTTACCACTCCCTTAAGTTTGACC
TTAGGTCACTGGAAAGATGTCGAGCGGATCGCTCACAACCAGTCGGTAGATGTCAAGAAGAGACGTTGGG
TTACCTTCTGCTCTGCAGAATGGCCAACCTTTAACGTCGGATGGCCGCGAGACGGCACCTTTAACCGAGA
CCTCATCACCCAGGTTAAGATCAAGGTCTTTTCACCTGGCCCGCATGGACACCCAGACCAGGTCCCCTAC
ATCGTGACCTGGGAAGCCTTGGCTTTTGACCCCCCTCCCTGGGTCAAGCCCTTTGTACACCCTAAGCCTC
CGCCTCCTCTTCCTCCATCCGCCCCGTCTCTCCCCCTTGAACCTCCTCGTTCGACCCCGCCTCGATCCTC
CCTTTATCCAGCCCTCACTCCTTCTCTAGGCGCCGGAATTGAAGATCTGTCGACAAGGTCGGGCAGGAA
